Addgene plasmid #205462: TRE-UBC-HLA-G SCT-T2A-GFP
Purpose: lentiviral plasmid for expression of HLA-G SCT
Depositing lab: Deepta Bhattacharya. Depositing organization: University of Arizona. Publication: Engineering human pluripotent stem cell lines to evade xenogeneic transplantation barriers. Pizzato HA, Alonso-Guallart P, Woods J, Connelly JP, Fehniger TA, Atkinson JP, Pruett-Miller SM, Monsma FJ Jr, Bhattacharya D. Stem Cell Reports. 2023 Dec 22:S2213-6711(23)00496-4. doi: 10.1016/j.stemcr.2023.12.003. PubMed 38215755.
Backbone
  Vector backbone: pCW
  Vector type: Mammalian Expression
  Selectable markers: GFP
Growth in bacteria
  Bacterial resistance: Ampicillin, 100 μg/mL
  Growth temperature: 37°C
  Growth strain: DH5alpha
  Copy number: High Copy
Gene/Insert
  Gene/Insert name: HLA-G SCT
  Species: H. sapiens (human)
  Entrez Gene: HLA-G (a.k.a. MHC-G)
  Promoter: UBC
  Cloning method: Gibson Cloning
Terms and licenses: Academic/Nonprofit Terms; Industry Terms: Not Available to Industry
Depositor comments: Please visit https://www.biorxiv.org/content/10.1101/2023.06.27.546594v1 for bioRxiv preprint.
How to cite: TRE-UBC-HLA-G SCT-T2A-GFP was a gift from Deepta Bhattacharya (Addgene plasmid # 205462 ; http://n2t.net/addgene:205462 ; RRID:Addgene_205462)
