[The description below was written by a language model from this plasmid's Addgene catalogue record and pLannotate feature annotations shown in this document.]
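Description:
TRE-UBC-HLA-G SCT-T2A-GFP is an HIV-1-based lentiviral transfer plasmid built on the pCW backbone for expressing a human HLA-G single-chain trimer (SCT) in mammalian cells. It is propagated in E. coli at high copy from a ColE1/pUC-type origin under ampicillin selection. The backbone also carries an f1 origin and an SV40/EM7-driven bleomycin/Zeocin resistance cassette that lies outside the viral genome. A CMV enhancer/promoter fused to a truncated 5' LTR drives transcription of the genomic RNA in packaging cells. The Ψ packaging signal, a gag fragment, the RRE and the cPPT/CTS support encapsidation, Rev-dependent export and nuclear import. A WPRE, a second LTR annotated as truncated and a bGH polyadenylation signal close the viral unit.

The payload sits downstream of two promoters in tandem, a tight Tet-responsive promoter retained from pCW followed by the human ubiquitin C promoter. The record names UBC as the promoter for the insert, which implies constitutive expression. No Tet transactivator is annotated in the feature table. The open reading frame begins with beta-2-microglobulin, followed after a short unannotated gap by an HLA-G heavy-chain fragment, consistent with the single-chain format in which the light chain, and typically a presented peptide, are covalently linked to the heavy chain. The peptide and linkers are not annotated separately. According to the construct name, a T2A self-cleaving peptide, which is not itself annotated, then separates the SCT from an Emerald-type GFP, so fluorescence marks transduced cells and serves as the listed selectable marker. The associated publication concerns engineering human pluripotent stem cell lines to evade xenogeneic transplantation barriers, which fits the use of HLA-G, a non-classical class I molecule, as an immune-evasion transgene.
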