Features (pLannotate 1.2.2; 34 found; start..end, strand, type, name):
    113..217     -  promoter       AmpR promoter: bla
    276..328     -  misc_feature   bom (fragment): basis of mobility region from pBR322
    483..862     +  enhancer       CMV enhancer: human cytomegalovirus immediate early enhancer
    863..1062    +  promoter       CMV promoter: human cytomegalovirus (CMV) immediate early promoter
   1080..1260    +  LTR            5' LTR (truncated): truncated 5' long terminal repeat (LTR) from HIV-1
   1307..1432    +  misc_feature   HIV-1 Ψ: packaging signal of human immunodeficiency virus type 1
   1416..1779    +  CDS            HIV-1 gag (fragment): gag protein from human immunodeficiency virus 1; gag
   1925..2158    +  misc_feature   RRE: The Rev response element (RRE) of HIV-1 allows for Rev-dependent mRNA export from the nucleus to the cytoplasm.
   2535..2635    +  CDS            Rev (fragment): human immunodeficiency virus 1 (HIV-1) Rev protein; rev; enhances nuclear export of unspliced and incompletely spliced viral mRNAs
   2685..2802    +  misc_feature   cPPT/CTS: central polypurine tract and central termination sequence of HIV-1
   2850..3161    +  promoter       tight TRE promoter: Tet-responsive promoter PTight, consisting of seven tet operator sequences followed by the minimal CMV promoter
   3233..4444    +  promoter       UbC promoter: human ubiquitin C promoter
   4490..4918    +  CDS            B2M (sequence partly withheld): B2MG_HUMAN - Experimental evidence at protein level: Swiss-Prot protein existence level 1. Component of the class I major histocompatibility complex (MHC). Involved in the presentation of peptide antigens to the immune system. Exogenously applied M.tuberculosis EsxA or EsxA-EsxB (or EsxA expressed in host) binds B2M and decreases its export to the cell surface (total protein levels do not change), probably leading to defects in class I antigen presentation (PubMed:25356553). From Homo sapiens (Human).
   4982..5920    +  CDS            HLA-G (fragment): HLAG_HUMAN - Also known as HLA-6.0, HLAG. Experimental evidence at protein level: Swiss-Prot protein existence level 1. [Isoform 7]: Likely does not bind B2M and presents peptides. From Homo sapiens (Human).
   5976..6694    +  CDS            EmGFP (fragment): Emerald GFP mammalian codon-optimized
   6731..6754    +  misc_feature   MCS (fragment): pBluescript multiple cloning site
   6754..7342    +  misc_feature   WPRE: woodchuck hepatitis virus posttranscriptional regulatory element
   7343..7362    +  misc_feature   MCS (fragment): pBluescript multiple cloning site
   7364..7864    +  CDS            nef (fragment): NEF_HV1LA - Experimental evidence at protein level: Swiss-Prot protein existence level 1. Extracellular Nef protein targets CD4(+) T-lymphocytes for apoptosis by interacting with CXCR4 surface receptors. From Human immunodeficiency virus type 1 group M subtype B (isolate Lai) (HIV-1).
   7871..8051    +  LTR            5' LTR (truncated): truncated 5' long terminal repeat (LTR) from HIV-1
   8083..8307    +  polyA_signal   bGH poly(A) signal: bovine growth hormone polyadenylation signal
   8311..8332    +  promoter       SV40 promoter (fragment): SV40 enhancer and early promoter
   8353..8781    +  rep_origin     f1 ori (sequence partly withheld): f1 bacteriophage origin of replication; arrow indicates direction of (+) strand synthesis
   8795..9124    +  promoter       SV40 promoter: SV40 enhancer and early promoter
   9172..9219    +  promoter       EM7 promoter: synthetic bacterial promoter&nbsp
   9238..9612    +  CDS            BleoR: antibiotic-binding protein; Sh ble from Streptoalloteichus hindustanus; confers resistance to bleomycin, phleomycin, and Zeocin™
   9622..9747    +  CDS            ble (fragment): BLE_KLEPN - Experimental evidence at protein level: Swiss-Prot protein existence level 1. Binding protein with a strong affinity to the bleomycin family of antibiotics. Binds to CL990; an antimitotic-antibiotic compound. From Klebsiella pneumoniae.
   9742..9863    +  polyA_signal   SV40 poly(A) signal: SV40 polyadenylation signal
   9934..9956    -  protein_bind   lac operator (fragment): The lac repressor binds to the lac operator to inhibit transcription in E. coli. This inhibition can be relieved by adding lactose or isopropyl-β-D-thiogalactopyranoside (IPTG). lac repressor encoded by lacI
   9960..9990    -  promoter       lac promoter: promoter for the E. coli lac operon
  10005..10026   -  protein_bind   CAP binding site: CAP binding activates transcription in the presence of cAMP. E. coli catabolite activator protein
  10039..10131   -  CDS            lacI (fragment): lac repressor; lacI; The lac repressor binds to the lac operator to inhibit transcription in E. coli. This inhibition can be relieved by adding lactose or isopropyl-β-D-thiogalactopyranoside (IPTG).
  10314..10902   -  rep_origin     ori: high-copy-number ColE1/pMB1/pBR322/pUC origin of replication
  11073..112     -  CDS            AmpR (across the origin): β-lactamase; bla; confers resistance to ampicillin, carbenicillin, and related antibiotics
>Addgene plasmid #205462 | TRE-UBC-HLA-G SCT-T2A-GFP | addgene full sequence | sequence record 408866 | Addgene NGS Result
ACTGATCTTCAGCATCTTTTACTTTCACCAGCGTTTCTGGGTGAGCAAAAACAGGAAGGCAAAATGCCGC
AAAAAAGGGAATAAGGGCGACACGGAAATGTTGAATACTCATACTCTTCCTTTTTCAATATTATTGAAGC
ATTTATCAGGGTTATTGTCTCATGAGCGGATACATATTTGAATGTATTTAGAAAAATAAACAAATAGGGG
TTCCGCGCACATTTCCCCGAAAAGTGCCACCTGACGTCGACGGATCGGGAGATCTCCCGATCCCCTATGG
TGCACTCTCAGTACAATCTGCTCTGATGCCGCATAGTTAAGCCAGTATCTGCTCCCTGCTTGTGTGTTGG
AGGTCGCTGAGTAGTGCGCGAGCAAAATTTAAGCTACAACAAGGCAAGGCTTGACCGACAATTGCATGAA
GAATCTGCTTAGGGTTAGGCGTTTTGCGCTGCTTCGCGATGTACGGGCCAGATATACGCGTTGACATTGA
TTATTGACTAGTTATTAATAGTAATCAATTACGGGGTCATTAGTTCATAGCCCATATATGGAGTTCCGCG
TTACATAACTTACGGTAAATGGCCCGCCTGGCTGACCGCCCAACGACCCCCGCCCATTGACGTCAATAAT
GACGTATGTTCCCATAGTAACGCCAATAGGGACTTTCCATTGACGTCAATGGGTGGAGTATTTACGGTAA
ACTGCCCACTTGGCAGTACATCAAGTGTATCATATGCCAAGTACGCCCCCTATTGACGTCAATGACGGTA
AATGGCCCGCCTGGCATTATGCCCAGTACATGACCTTATGGGACTTTCCTACTTGGCAGTACATCTACGT
ATTAGTCATCGCTATTACCATGGTGATGCGGTTTTGGCAGTACATCAATGGGCGTGGATAGCGGTTTGAC
TCACGGGGATTTCCAAGTCTCCACCCCATTGACGTCAATGGGAGTTTGTTTTGGCACCAAAATCAACGGG
ACTTTCCAAAATGTCGTAACAACTCCGCCCCATTGACGCAAATGGGCGGTAGGCGTGTACGGTGGGAGGT
CTATATAAGCAGCGCGTTTTGCCTGTACTGGGTCTCTCTGGTTAGACCAGATCTGAGCCTGGGAGCTCTC
TGGCTAACTAGGGAACCCACTGCTTAAGCCTCAATAAAGCTTGCCTTGAGTGCTTCAAGTAGTGTGTGCC
CGTCTGTTGTGTGACTCTGGTAACTAGAGATCCCTCAGACCCTTTTAGTCAGTGTGGAAAATCTCTAGCA
GTGGCGCCCGAACAGGGACTTGAAAGCGAAAGGGAAACCAGAGGAGCTCTCTCGACGCAGGACTCGGCTT
GCTGAAGCGCGCACGGCAAGAGGCGAGGGGCGGCGACTGGTGAGTACGCCAAAAATTTTGACTAGCGGAG
GCTAGAAGGAGAGAGATGGGTGCGAGAGCGTCAGTATTAAGCGGGGGAGAATTAGATCGCGATGGGAAAA
AATTCGGTTAAGGCCAGGGGGAAAGAAAAAATATAAATTAAAACATATAGTATGGGCAAGCAGGGAGCTA
GAACGATTCGCAGTTAATCCTGGCCTGTTAGAAACATCAGAAGGCTGTAGACAAATACTGGGACAGCTAC
AACCATCCCTTCAGACAGGATCAGAAGAACTTAGATCATTATATAATACAGTAGCAACCCTCTATTGTGT
GCATCAAAGGATAGAGATAAAAGACACCAAGGAAGCTTTAGACAAGATAGAGGAAGAGCAAAACAAAAGT
AAGACCACCGCACAGCAAGCGGCCGCTGATCTTCAGACCTGGAGGAGGAGATATGAGGGACAATTGGAGA
AGTGAATTATATAAATATAAAGTAGTAAAAATTGAACCATTAGGAGTAGCACCCACCAAGGCAAAGAGAA
GAGTGGTGCAGAGAGAAAAAAGAGCAGTGGGAATAGGAGCTTTGTTCCTTGGGTTCTTGGGAGCAGCAGG
AAGCACTATGGGCGCAGCGTCAATGACGCTGACGGTACAGGCCAGACAATTATTGTCTGGTATAGTGCAG
CAGCAGAACAATTTGCTGAGGGCTATTGAGGCGCAACAGCATCTGTTGCAACTCACAGTCTGGGGCATCA
AGCAGCTCCAGGCAAGAATCCTGGCTGTGGAAAGATACCTAAAGGATCAACAGCTCCTGGGGATTTGGGG
TTGCTCTGGAAAACTCATTTGCACCACTGCTGTGCCTTGGAATGCTAGTTGGAGTAATAAATCTCTGGAA
CAGATTTGGAATCACACGACCTGGATGGAGTGGGACAGAGAAATTAACAATTACACAAGCTTAATACACT
CCTTAATTGAAGAATCGCAAAACCAGCAAGAAAAGAATGAACAAGAATTATTGGAATTAGATAAATGGGC
AAGTTTGTGGAATTGGTTTAACATAACAAATTGGCTGTGGTATATAAAATTATTCATAATGATAGTAGGA
GGCTTGGTAGGTTTAAGAATAGTTTTTGCTGTACTTTCTATAGTGAATAGAGTTAGGCAGGGATATTCAC
CATTATCGTTTCAGACCCACCTCCCAACCCCGAGGGGACCCGACAGGCCCGAAGGAATAGAAGAAGAAGG
TGGAGAGAGAGACAGAGACAGATCCATTCGATTAGTGAACGGATCGGCACTGCGTGCGCCAATTCTGCAG
ACAAATGGCAGTATTCATCCACAATTTTAAAAGAAAAGGGGGGATTGGGGGGTACAGTGCAGGGGAAAGA
ATAGTAGACATAATAGCAACAGACATACAAACTAAAGAATTACAAAAACAAATTACAAAAATTCAAAATT
TTCGGGTTTATTACAGGGACAGCAGAGATCCAGTTTGGTTAATTCTAGTTTTACTCCCTATCAGTGATAG
AGAACGTATGTCGAGTTTACTCCCTATCAGTGATAGAGAACGATGTCGAGTTTACTCCCTATCAGTGATA
GAGAACGTATGTCGAGTTTACTCCCTATCAGTGATAGAGAACGTATGTCGAGTTTACTCCCTATCAGTGA
TAGAGAACGTATGTCGAGTTTATCCCTATCAGTGATAGAGAACGTATGTCGAGTTTACTCCCTATCAGTG
ATAGAGAACGTATGTCGAGGTAGGCGTGTACGGTGGGAGGCCTATATAAGCAGAGCTCGTTTAGTGAACC
GTCAGATCGCCTGGAGAATTCGTTAACGGATCCTCTAGAGCTCAGCCTCGAGATTTAAATTTAATTAACC
CACCCAAGATCTGGCCTCCGCGCCGGGTTTTGGCGCCTCCCGCGGGCGCCCCCCTCCTCACGGCGAGCGC
TGCCACGTCAGACGAAGGGCGCAGCGAGCGTCCTGATCCTTCCGCCCGGACGCTCAGGACAGCGGCCCGC
TGCTCATAAGACTCGGCCTTAGAACCCCAGTATCAGCAGAAGGACATTTTAGGACGGGACTTGGGTGACT
CTAGGGCACTGGTTTTCTTTCCAGAGAGCGGAACAGGCGAGGAAAAGTAGTCCCTTCTCGGCGATTCTGC
GGAGGGATCTCCGTGGGGCGGTGAACGCCGATGATTATATAAGGACGCGCCGGGTGTGGCACAGCTAGTT
CCGTCGCAGCCGGGATTTGGGTCGCGGTTCTTGTTTGTGGATCGCTGTGATCGTCACTTGGTGAGTAGCG
GGCTGCTGGGCTGGCCGGGGCTTTCGTGGCCGCCGGGCCGCTCGGTGGGACGGAAGCGTGTGGAGAGACC
GCCAAGGGCTGTAGTCTGGGTCCGCGAGCAAGGTTGCCCTGAACTGGGGGTTGGGGGGAGCGCAGCAAAA
TGGCGGCTGTTCCCGAGTCTTGAATGGAAGACGCTTGTGAGGCGGGCTGTGAGGTCGTTGAAACAAGGTG
GGGGGCATGGTGGGCGGCAAGAACCCAAGGTCTTGAGGCCTTCGCTAATGCGGGAAAGCTCTTATTCGGG
TGAGATGGGCTGGGGCACCATCTGGGGACCCTGACGTGAAGTTTGTCACTGACTGGAGAACTCGGTTTGT
CGTCTGTTGCGGGGGCGGCAGTTATGGCGGTGCCGTTGGGCAGTGCACCCGTACCTTTGGGAGCGCGCGC
CCTCGTCGTGTCGTGACGTCACCCGTTCTGTTGGCTTATAATGCAGGGTGGGGCCACCTGCCGGTAGGTG
TGCGGTAGGCTTTTCTCCGTCGCAGGACGCAGGGTTCGGGCCTAGGGTAGGCTCTCCTGAATCGACAGGC
GCCGGACCTCTGGTGAGGGGAGGGATAAGTGAGGCGTCAGTTTCTTTGGTCGGTTTTATGTACCTATCTT
CTTAAGTAGCTGAAGCTCCGGTTTTGAACTATGCGCTCGGGGTTGGCGAGTGTGTTTTGTGAAGTTTTTT
AGGCACCTTTTGAAATGTAATCATTTGGGTCAATATGTAATTTTCAGTGTTAGACTAGTAAATTGTCCGC
TAAATTCTGGCCGTTTTTGGCTTTTTTGTTAGACGAAGCTTGGTACCGAGCTCGGATCTCCACCCCGTAC
CGGTTAACCATGTCCAGATCCGTGGCCCTGGCTGTGCTGGCTCTGCTGTCCCTGAGCGGCCTCGAGGCCA
AAGGACCCCCCGCTGCTCTGACACTGGGCTGTGGCGCTTCCGGAGGCGGCGGCAGCGGAGGCGGAGGCAG
C
[297 nt withheld, positions 4622-4918]
GGCGGCGGAGGAAGCGGAGGCGGCGGAAGCGGCGGCGGCGGCAGCGGCGGCGGCGGCTCCGGCTCCCACA
GCATGAGGTACTTTTCCGCCGCCGTGTCCAGGCCCGGCAGGGGCGAACCTAGATTTATCGCTATGGGCTA
CGTCGACGACACCCAGTTTGTGAGGTTCGACAGCGACTCCGCCTGCCCCAGAATGGAACCTAGAGCCCCT
TGGGTCGAGCAGGAAGGCCCCGAGTACTGGGAGGAGGAGACCAGGAATACCAAGGCCCACGCTCAGACCG
ACAGGATGAATCTGCAGACCCTGAGGGGATGCTACAACCAAAGCGAGGCCAGCTCCCACACCCTGCAGTG
GATGATCGGCTGTGATCTGGGATCCGACGGCAGGCTCCTGAGAGGCTATGAGCAGTACGCCTACGATGGC
AAGGATTACCTGGCTCTCAACGAGGACCTCAGATCCTGGACAGCCGCCGATACAGCCGCTCAGATCTCCA
AGAGGAAGTGCGAGGCTGCCAATGTCGCTGAGCAGAGGAGGGCCTACCTGGAAGGAACCTGCGTCGAATG
GCTGCACAGGTACCTGGAAAACGGCAAGGAAATGCTCCAGAGGGCCGACCCTCCTAAGACACACGTCACA
CACCACCCCGTGTTCGATTATGAGGCCACACTCAGGTGCTGGGCTCTCGGCTTTTATCCCGCCGAGATTA
TCCTGACCTGGCAGAGAGATGGCGAGGATCAGACCCAGGACGTCGAGCTGGTGGAGACAAGGCCTGCCGG
CGACGGAACATTTCAGAAATGGGCTGCTGTGGTGGTGCCCTCCGGCGAGGAACAGAGGTACACATGCCAC
GTGCAGCATGAAGGACTCCCCGAGCCCCTGATGCTGAGATGGAAGCAGTCCTCCCTGCCTACAATCCCCA
TCATGGGCATCGTGGCTGGCCTCGTCGTCCTCGCTGCTGTGGTGACCGGCGCTGCCGTCGCCGCCGTGCT
GTGGAGAAAGAAGTCCTCCGATGAGGGCAGAGGAAGTCTTCTAACATGCGGTGACGTGGAGGAGAATCCC
GGCCCTGTGGTGAGCAAGGGCGAGGAGCTGTTCACCGGGGTGGTGCCCATCCTGGTCGAGCTGGACGGCG
ACGTAAACGGCCACAAGTTCAGCGTGTCCGGCGAGGGCGAGGGCGATGCCACCTACGGCAAGCTGACCCT
GAAGTTCATCTGCACCACCGGCAAGCTGCCCGTGCCCTGGCCCACCCTCGTGACCACCTTGACCTACGGC
GTGCAGTGCTTCGCCCGCTACCCCGACCACATGAAGCAGCACGACTTCTTCAAGTCCGCCATGCCCGAAG
GCTACGTCCAGGAGCGCACCATCTTCTTCAAGGACGACGGCAACTACAAGACCCGCGCCGAGGTGAAGTT
CGAGGGCGACACCCTGGTGAACCGCATCGAGCTGAAGGGCATCGACTTCAAGGAGGACGGCAACATCCTG
GGGCACAAGCTGGAGTACAACTACAACAGCCACAAGGTCTATATCACCGCCGACAAGCAGAAGAACGGCA
TCAAGGTGAACTTCAAGACCCGCCACAACATCGAGGACGGCAGCGTGCAGCTCGCCGACCACTACCAGCA
GAACACCCCCATCGGCGACGGCCCCGTGCTGCTGCCCGACAACCACTACCTGAGCACCCAGTCCGCCCTG
AGCAAAGACCCCAACGAGAAGCGCGATCACATGGTCCTGCTGGAGTTCGTGACCGCCGCCGGGATCACTC
TCGGCATGGACGAGCTGTACAAGTAATGTACAAGTAAAGCGGCCGCGACTCTAGTCCCTCCCAATTCGAT
ATCAAGCTTATCGATAATCAACCTCTGGATTACAAAATTTGTGAAAGATTGACTGGTATTCTTAACTATG
TTGCTCCTTTTACGCTATGTGGATACGCTGCTTTAATGCCTTTGTATCATGCTATTGCTTCCCGTATGGC
TTTCATTTTCTCCTCCTTGTATAAATCCTGGTTGCTGTCTCTTTATGAGGAGTTGTGGCCCGTTGTCAGG
CAACGTGGCGTGGTGTGCACTGTGTTTGCTGACGCAACCCCCACTGGTTGGGGCATTGCCACCACCTGTC
AGCTCCTTTCCGGGACTTTCGCTTTCCCCCTCCCTATTGCCACGGCGGAACTCATCGCCGCCTGCCTTGC
CCGCTGCTGGACAGGGGCTCGGCTGTTGGGCACTGACAATTCCGTGGTGTTGTCGGGGAAATCATCGTCC
TTTCCTTGGCTGCTCGCCTGTGTTGCCACCTGGATTCTGCGCGGGACGTCCTTCTGCTACGTCCCTTCGG
CCCTCAATCCAGCGGACCTTCCTTCCCGCGGCCTGCTGCCGGCTCTGCGGCCTCTTCCGCGTCTTCGCCT
TCGCCCTCAGACGAGTCGGATCTCCCTTTGGGCCGCCTCCCCGCATCGATACCGTCGACCTCGATCGAGA
CCTAGAAAAACATGGAGCAATCACAAGTAGCAATACAGCAGCTACCAATGCTGATTGTGCCTGGCTAGAA
GCACAAGAGGAGGAGGAGGTGGGTTTTCCAGTCACACCTCAGGTACCTTTAAGACCAATGACTTACAAGG
CAGCTGTAGATCTTAGCCACTTTTTAAAAGAAAAGGGGGGACTGGAAGGGCTAATTCACTCCCAACGAAG
ACAAGATATCCTTGATCTGTGGATCTACCACACACAAGGCTACTTCCCTGATTGGCAGAACTACACACCA
GGGCCAGGGATCAGATATCCACTGACCTTTGGATGGTGCTACAAGCTAGTACCAGTTGAGCAAGAGAAGG
TAGAAGAAGCCAATGAAGGAGAGAACACCCGCTTGTTACACCCTGTGAGCCTGCATGGGATGGATGACCC
GGAGAGAGAAGTATTAGAGTGGAGGTTTGACAGCCGCCTAGCATTTCATCACATGGCCCGAGAGCTGCAT
CCGGACTGTACTGGGTCTCTCTGGTTAGACCAGATCTGAGCCTGGGAGCTCTCTGGCTAACTAGGGAACC
CACTGCTTAAGCCTCAATAAAGCTTGCCTTGAGTGCTTCAAGTAGTGTGTGCCCGTCTGTTGTGTGACTC
TGGTAACTAGAGATCCCTCAGACCCTTTTAGTCAGTGTGGAAAATCTCTAGCAGGGCCCGTTTAAACCCG
CTGATCAGCCTCGACTGTGCCTTCTAGTTGCCAGCCATCTGTTGTTTGCCCCTCCCCCGTGCCTTCCTTG
ACCCTGGAAGGTGCCACTCCCACTGTCCTTTCCTAATAAAATGAGGAAATTGCATCGCATTGTCTGAGTA
GGTGTCATTCTATTCTGGGGGGTGGGGTGGGGCAGGACAGCAAGGGGGAGGATTGGGAAGACAATAGCAG
GCATGCTGGGGATGCGGTGGGCTCTATGGCTTCTGAGGCGGAAAGAACCAGCTGGGGCTCTAGGGGGTAT
CCCC
[124 nt withheld, positions 8353-8476]
C
[91 nt withheld, positions 8478-8568]
A
[49 nt withheld, positions 8570-8618]
CCTTTGACGTTGGAGTCCACGTTCTTT
[37 nt withheld, positions 8646-8682]
ACCCTATCTCGGTCTATTCTTTTGATTTATAAGGGATTTTGCCGATTTCGGCCTATTGGTTAAAAAATGA
GCTGATTTAACAAAAATTTAACGCGAATTAATTCTGTGGAATGTGTGTCAGTTAGGGTGTGGAAAGTCCC
CAGGCTCCCCAGCAGGCAGAAGTATGCAAAGCATGCATCTCAATTAGTCAGCAACCAGGTGTGGAAAGTC
CCCAGGCTCCCCAGCAGGCAGAAGTATGCAAAGCATGCATCTCAATTAGTCAGCAACCATAGTCCCGCCC
CTAACTCCGCCCATCCCGCCCCTAACTCCGCCCAGTTCCGCCCATTCTCCGCCCCATGGCTGACTAATTT
TTTTTATTTATGCAGAGGCCGAGGCCGCCTCTGCCTCTGAGCTATTCCAGAAGTAGTGAGGAGGCTTTTT
TGGAGGCCTAGGCTTTTGCAAAAAGCTCCCGGGAGCTTGTATATCCATTTTCGGATCTGATCAGCACGTG
TTGACAATTAATCATCGGCATAGTATATCGGCATAGTATAATACGACAAGGTGAGGAACTAAACCATGGC
CAAGTTGACCAGTGCCGTTCCGGTGCTCACCGCGCGCGACGTCGCCGGAGCGGTCGAGTTCTGGACCGAC
CGGCTCGGGTTCTCCCGGGACTTCGTGGAGGACGACTTCGCCGGTGTGGTCCGGGACGACGTGACCCTGT
TCATCAGCGCGGTCCAGGACCAGGTGGTGCCGGACAACACCCTGGCCTGGGTGTGGGTGCGCGGCCTGGA
CGAGCTGTACGCCGAGTGGTCGGAGGTCGTGTCCACGAACTTCCGGGACGCCTCCGGGCCGGCCATGACC
GAGATCGGCGAGCAGCCGTGGGGGCGGGAGTTCGCCCTGCGCGACCCGGCCGGCAACTGCGTGCACTTCG
TGGCCGAGGAGCAGGACTGACACGTGCTACGAGATTTCGATTCCACCGCCGCCTTCTATGAAAGGTTGGG
CTTCGGAATCGTTTTCCGGGACGCCGGCTGGATGATCCTCCAGCGCGGGGATCTCATGCTGGAGTTCTTC
GCCCACCCCAACTTGTTTATTGCAGCTTATAATGGTTACAAATAAAGCAATAGCATCACAAATTTCACAA
ATAAAGCATTTTTTTCACTGCATTCTAGTTGTGGTTTGTCCAAACTCATCAATGTATCTTATCATGTCTG
TATACCGTCGACCTCTAGCTAGAGCTTGGCGTAATCATGGTCATAGCTGTTTCCTGTGTGAAATTGTTAT
CCGCTCACAATTCCACACAACATACGAGCCGGAAGCATAAAGTGTAAAGCCTGGGGTGCCTAATGAGTGA
GCTAACTCACATTAATTGCGTTGCGCTCACTGCCCGCTTTCCAGTCGGGAAACCTGTCGTGCCAGCTGCA
TTAATGAATCGGCCAACGCGCGGGGAGAGGCGGTTTGCGTATTGGGCGCTCTTCCGCTTCCTCGCTCACT
GACTCGCTGCGCTCGGTCGTTCGGCTGCGGCGAGCGGTATCAGCTCACTCAAAGGCGGTAATACGGTTAT
CCACAGAATCAGGGGATAACGCAGGAAAGAACATGTGAGCAAAAGGCCAGCAAAAGGCCAGGAACCGTAA
AAAGGCCGCGTTGCTGGCGTTTTTCCATAGGCTCCGCCCCCCTGACGAGCATCACAAAAATCGACGCTCA
AGTCAGAGGTGGCGAAACCCGACAGGACTATAAAGATACCAGGCGTTTCCCCCTGGAAGCTCCCTCGTGC
GCTCTCCTGTTCCGACCCTGCCGCTTACCGGATACCTGTCCGCCTTTCTCCCTTCGGGAAGCGTGGCGCT
TTCTCATAGCTCACGCTGTAGGTATCTCAGTTCGGTGTAGGTCGTTCGCTCCAAGCTGGGCTGTGTGCAC
GAACCCCCCGTTCAGCCCGACCGCTGCGCCTTATCCGGTAACTATCGTCTTGAGTCCAACCCGGTAAGAC
ACGACTTATCGCCACTGGCAGCAGCCACTGGTAACAGGATTAGCAGAGCGAGGTATGTAGGCGGTGCTAC
AGAGTTCTTGAAGTGGTGGCCTAACTACGGCTACACTAGAAGAACAGTATTTGGTATCTGCGCTCTGCTG
AAGCCAGTTACCTTCGGAAAAAGAGTTGGTAGCTCTTGATCCGGCAAACAAACCACCGCTGGTAGCGGTG
GTTTTTTTGTTTGCAAGCAGCAGATTACGCGCAGAAAAAAAGGATCTCAAGAAGATCCTTTGATCTTTTC
TACGGGGTCTGACGCTCAGTGGAACGAAAACTCACGTTAAGGGATTTTGGTCATGAGATTATCAAAAAGG
ATCTTCACCTAGATCCTTTTAAATTAAAAATGAAGTTTTAAATCAATCTAAAGTATATATGAGTAAACTT
GGTCTGACAGTTACCAATGCTTAATCAGTGAGGCACCTATCTCAGCGATCTGTCTATTTCGTTCATCCAT
AGTTGCCTGACTCCCCGTCGTGTAGATAACTACGATACGGGAGGGCTTACCATCTGGCCCCAGTGCTGCA
ATGATACCGCGAGACCCACGCTCACCGGCTCCAGATTTATCAGCAATAAACCAGCCAGCCGGAAGGGCCG
AGCGCAGAAGTGGTCCTGCAACTTTATCCGCCTCCATCCAGTCTATTAATTGTTGCCGGGAAGCTAGAGT
AAGTAGTTCGCCAGTTAATAGTTTGCGCAACGTTGTTGCCATTGCTACAGGCATCGTGGTGTCACGCTCG
TCGTTTGGTATGGCTTCATTCAGCTCCGGTTCCCAACGATCAAGGCGAGTTACATGATCCCCCATGTTGT
GCAAAAAAGCGGTTAGCTCCTTCGGTCCTCCGATCGTTGTCAGAAGTAAGTTGGCCGCAGTGTTATCACT
CATGGTTATGGCAGCACTGCATAATTCTCTTACTGTCATGCCATCCGTAAGATGCTTTTCTGTGACTGGT
GAGTACTCAACCAAGTCATTCTGAGAATAGTGTATGCGGCGACCGAGTTGCTCTTGCCCGGCGTCAATAC
GGGATAATACCGCGCCACATAGCAGAACTTTAAAAGTGCTCATCATTGGAAAACGTTCTTCGGGGCGAAA
ACTCTCAAGGATCTTACCGCTGTTGAGATCCAGTTCGATGTAACCCACTCGTGCACCCA
